Addgene plasmid #73267: mHDAC7-Spliced (1-938) pEF6-V5 (MJS_014) [Edit]
Purpose: Expression of mouse HDAC7-S (1-938) in mammalian cells (V5 tag)
Depositing lab: Matthew Sweet. Depositing organization: University of Queensland, Institute for Molecular Bioscience. Publication: Histone deacetylase 7 promotes Toll-like receptor 4-dependent proinflammatory gene expression in macrophages. Shakespear MR, Hohenhaus DM, Kelly GM, Kamal NA, Gupta P, Labzin LI, Schroder K, Garceau V, Barbero S, Iyer A, Hume DA, Reid RC, Irvine KM, Fairlie DP, Sweet MJ. J Biol Chem. 2013 Aug 30;288(35):25362-74. doi: 10.1074/jbc.M113.496281. Epub 2013 Jul 12. PubMed 23853092.
Backbone
  Vector backbone: pEF6/V5-His
  Backbone manufacturer: Invitrogen
  Backbone size w/o insert (bp): 5840
  Total vector size (bp): 8657
  Vector type: Mammalian Expression
  Selectable markers: Blasticidin
Growth in bacteria
  Bacterial resistance: Ampicillin, 100 μg/mL
  Growth temperature: 37°C
  Growth strain: DH5alpha
  Copy number: Unknown
Gene/Insert
  Gene/Insert name: HDAC7
  Species: M. musculus (mouse)
  Insert size (bp): 2817
  GenBank ID: EDL04222.1
  Entrez Gene: Hdac7 (a.k.a. 5830434K02Rik, HD7, HD7a, Hdac7a, mFLJ00062)
  Tag / fusion protein: His/V5 (C terminal on backbone)
  Cloning method: TOPO Cloning
  Sequencing primers: 5′ TAATACGACTCACTATAGGG; 3′ TAGAAGGCACAGTCGAGG
Terms and licenses: Academic/Nonprofit Terms; Industry Terms: Not Available to Industry
How to cite: mHDAC7-Spliced (1-938) pEF6-V5 (MJS_014) [Edit] was a gift from Matthew Sweet (Addgene plasmid # 73267 ; http://n2t.net/addgene:73267 ; RRID:Addgene_73267)
