[The description below was written by a language model from this plasmid's Addgene catalogue record and pLannotate feature annotations shown in this document.]
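Description:
mHDAC7-Spliced (1-938) pEF6-V5 (MJS_014) is a mammalian expression plasmid built on the Invitrogen pEF6/V5-His backbone, carrying the mouse Hdac7 coding sequence for the spliced isoform (HDAC7-S, residues 1-938) introduced by TOPO cloning. The catalogue lists a total size of about 8.66 kb with a 2.8 kb insert, and the sequenced record of 8,644 nt agrees closely with this. In E. coli the plasmid is maintained by a high-copy ColE1/pUC-type origin and selected with ampicillin through the β-lactamase gene. An f1 origin is also present, which allows single-stranded DNA production.

The Hdac7 open reading frame lies downstream of the strong constitutive human EF-1α promoter and is followed by a V5 epitope tag and the bovine growth hormone polyadenylation signal. The catalogue describes the backbone-derived C-terminal tag as His/V5, although only the V5 portion is annotated in the feature table. A T7 promoter between the EF-1α promoter and the insert serves as a sequencing primer site and could support in vitro transcription. A separate cassette places the blasticidin S deaminase gene under both the SV40 early promoter and the bacterial EM7 promoter, terminated by an SV40 poly(A) signal, so blasticidin can be used to select stably transfected mammalian cells. The short CMV enhancer, small t antigen, bleomycin-resistance, lacI and bom matches are only fragments, most likely backbone remnants or annotation artefacts rather than functional parts.

The construct is intended for expressing V5-tagged mouse HDAC7-S, a histone deacetylase, in mammalian cells. The tag allows detection or immunoprecipitation. The associated publication studied HDAC7 in Toll-like receptor 4-dependent proinflammatory gene expression in macrophages.
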