Features (pLannotate 1.2.2; 23 found; start..end, strand, type, name):
    150..202     -  misc_feature   bom (fragment): basis of mobility region from pBR322
    357..375     +  enhancer       CMV enhancer (fragment): human cytomegalovirus immediate early enhancer
    400..466     +  CDS            small t antigen (fragment): SV40 (simian virus 40) small t antigen
    473..1651    +  promoter       EF-1α promoter: strong constitutive promoter for human elongation factor EF-1α
   1668..1686    +  promoter       T7 promoter: promoter for bacteriophage T7 RNA polymerase
   1762..4575    +  CDS            Hdac7: HDAC7_MOUSE - Also known as Hdac7a. Experimental evidence at protein level: Swiss-Prot protein existence level 1. Responsible for the deacetylation of lysine residues on the N-terminal part of the core histones (H2A, H2B, H3 and H4). Histone deacetylation gives a tag for epigenetic repression and plays an important role in transcriptional regulation, cell cycle progression and developmental events. Histone deacetylases act via the formation of large multiprotein complexes. Involved in muscle maturation by repressing transcription of myocyte enhancer factors such as MEF2A, MEF2B and MEF2C. Duri
   4642..4683    +  CDS            V5 tag: epitope tag from simian virus 5
   4739..4963    +  polyA_signal   bGH poly(A) signal: bovine growth hormone polyadenylation signal
   4967..4988    +  promoter       SV40 promoter (fragment): SV40 enhancer and early promoter
   5009..5437    +  rep_origin     f1 ori (sequence partly withheld): f1 bacteriophage origin of replication; arrow indicates direction of (+) strand synthesis
   5451..5780    +  promoter       SV40 promoter: SV40 enhancer and early promoter
   5828..5875    +  promoter       EM7 promoter: synthetic bacterial promoter&nbsp
   5894..6292    +  CDS            BSD: blasticidin S deaminase; Aspergillus terreus BSD; confers resistance to blasticidin
   6293..6320    +  CDS            BleoR (fragment): antibiotic-binding protein; Sh ble from Streptoalloteichus hindustanus; confers resistance to bleomycin, phleomycin, and Zeocin™
   6330..6455    +  CDS            ble (fragment): BLE_KLEPN - Experimental evidence at protein level: Swiss-Prot protein existence level 1. Binding protein with a strong affinity to the bleomycin family of antibiotics. Binds to CL990; an antimitotic-antibiotic compound. From Klebsiella pneumoniae.
   6450..6571    +  polyA_signal   SV40 poly(A) signal: SV40 polyadenylation signal
   6644..6660    -  protein_bind   lac operator: The lac repressor binds to the lac operator to inhibit transcription in E. coli. This inhibition can be relieved by adding lactose or isopropyl-β-D-thiogalactopyranoside (IPTG). lac repressor encoded by lacI
   6668..6698    -  promoter       lac promoter: promoter for the E. coli lac operon
   6713..6734    -  protein_bind   CAP binding site: CAP binding activates transcription in the presence of cAMP. E. coli catabolite activator protein
   6747..6839    -  CDS            lacI (fragment): lac repressor; lacI; The lac repressor binds to the lac operator to inhibit transcription in E. coli. This inhibition can be relieved by adding lactose or isopropyl-β-D-thiogalactopyranoside (IPTG).
   7011..7599    -  rep_origin     ori: high-copy-number ColE1/pMB1/pBR322/pUC origin of replication
   7770..8630    -  CDS            AmpR: β-lactamase; bla; confers resistance to ampicillin, carbenicillin, and related antibiotics
   8631..91      -  promoter       AmpR promoter (across the origin): bla
>Addgene plasmid #73267 | mHDAC7-Spliced (1-938) pEF6-V5 (MJS_014) [Edit] | addgene full sequence | sequence record 365724 | Addgene NGS Result
AATATTATTGAAGCATTTATCAGGGTTATTGTCTCATGAGCGGATACATATTTGAATGTATTTAGAAAAA
TAAACAAATAGGGGTTCCGCGCACATTTCCCCGAAAAGTGCCACCTGACGTCGACGGATCGGGAGATCTC
CCGATCCCCTATGGTGCACTCTCAGTACAATCTGCTCTGATGCCGCATAGTTAAGCCAGTATCTGCTCCC
TGCTTGTGTGTTGGAGGTCGCTGAGTAGTGCGCGAGCAAAATTTAAGCTACAACAAGGCAAGGCTTGACC
GACAATTGCATGAAGAATCTGCTTAGGGTTAGGCGTTTTGCGCTGCTTCGCGATGTACGGGCCAGATATA
CGCGTTGACATTGATTATTGACTAGGCTTTTGCAAAAAGCTTTGCAAAGATGGATAAAGTTTTAAACAGA
GAGGAATCTTTGCAGCTAATGGACCTTCTAGGTCTTGAAAGGAGTGGGAATTGGCTCCGGTGCCCGTCAG
TGGGCAGAGCGCACATCGCCCACAGTCCCCGAGAAGTTGGGGGGAGGGGTCGGCAATTGAACCGGTGCCT
AGAGAAGGTGGCGCGGGGTAAACTGGGAAAGTGATGTCGTGTACTGGCTCCGCCTTTTTCCCGAGGGTGG
GGGAGAACCGTATATAAGTGCAGTAGTCGCCGTGAACGTTCTTTTTCGCAACGGGTTTGCCGCCAGAACA
CAGGTAAGTGCCGTGTGTGGTTCCCGCGGGCCTGGCCTCTTTACGGGTTATGGCCCTTGCGTGCCTTGAA
TTACTTCCACCTGGCTGCAGTACGTGATTCTTGATCCCGAGCTTCGGGTTGGAAGTGGGTGGGAGAGTTC
GAGGCCTTGCGCTTAAGGAGCCCCTTCGCCTCGTGCTTGAGTTGAGGCCTGGCCTGGGCGCTGGGGCCGC
CGCGTGCGAATCTGGTGGCACCTTCGCGCCTGTCTCGCTGCTTTCGATAAGTCTCTAGCCATTTAAAATT
TTTGATGACCTGCTGCGACGCTTTTTTTCTGGCAAGATAGTCTTGTAAATGCGGGCCAAGATCTGCACAC
TGGTATTTCGGTTTTTGGGGCCGCGGGCGGCGACGGGGCCCGTGCGTCCCAGCGCACATGTTCGGCGAGG
CGGGGCCTGCGAGCGCGGCCACCGAGAATCGGACGGGGGTAGTCTCAAGCTGGCCGGCCTGCTCTGGTGC
CTGGCCTCGCGCCGCCGTGTATCGCCCCGCCCTGGGCGGCAAGGCTGGCCCGGTCGGCACCAGTTGCGTG
AGCGGAAAGATGGCCGCTTCCCGGCCCTGCTGCAGGGAGCTCAAAATGGAGGACGCGGCGCTCGGGAGAG
CGGGCGGGTGAGTCACCCACACAAAGGAAAAGGGCCTTTCCGTCCTCAGCCGTCGCTTCATGTGACTCCA
CGGAGTACCGGGCGCCGTCCAGGCACCTCGATTAGTTCTCGAGCTTTTGGAGTACGTCGTCTTTAGGTTG
GGGGGAGGGGTTTTATGCGATGGAGTTTCCCCACACTGAGTGGGTGGAGACTGAAGTTAGGCCAGCTTGG
CACTTGATGTAATTCTCCTTGGAATTTGCCCTTTTTGAGTTTGGATCTTGGTTCATTCTCAAGCCTCAGA
CAGTGGTTCAAAGTTTTTTTCTTCCATTTCAGGTGTCGTGAGGAATTAGCTTGGTACTAATACGACTCAC
TATAGGGAGACCCAAGCTGGCTAGGTAAGCTTGGTACCGAGCTCGGATCCACTAGTCCAGTGTGGTGGAA
TTGCCCTTGGGATGCATAGTCCCGGCGCGGGCTGCCCTGCCCTCCAGCCAGACACACCAGGCTCTCAGCC
CCAACCCATGGACCTGCGGGTGGGCCAGCGGCCCACGGTGGAGCCCCCACCAGAGCCTGCGCTGCTGACC
CTGCAACACCCCCAACGCCTGCACCGCCATCTCTTCCTGGCAGGCTTACACCAGCAACAGCGCTCAGCCG
AGCCCATGAGGCTCTCCATGGACCCACCAATGCCGGAGCTGCAGGGGGGACAGCAGGAGCAAGAACTTCG
GCAACTTCTCAATAAAGACAAGAGCAAGCGAAGTGCCGTAGCCAGCAGTGTGGTCAAGCAGAAGCTGGCT
GAAGTGATCCTGAAGAAACAGCAGGCAGCCCTTGAGAGAACAGTCCATCCCAGCAGCCCCAGTATTCCCT
ACAGAACTCTTGAGCCCTTGGACACAGAGGGTGCTGCCCGCTCCGTGCTTAGCAGCTTCCTGCCTCCTGT
TCCCAGCCTGCCCACTGAACCCCCGGAACACTTTCCCTTGCGTAAAACAGTGTCTGAACCCAACCTGAAG
TTGCGCTACAAACCCAAGAAATCCCTGGAGAGACGCAAGAATCCCCTGCTCAGGAAGGAGAGTGCCCCGC
CCAGCCTTCGGAGGAGGCCTGCCGAGACCCTTGGAGATTCCTCCCCCAGTAGTAGCAGCACACCCGCGTC
AGGGTGCAGCTCCCCTAATGACAGCGAGCATGGCCCTAACCCTGCCCTAGGCTCAGAGGCTGATGGTGAC
CGCAGGACCCATTCAACTTTAGGCCCTCGGGGTCCTGTACTGGGGAACCCCCATGCTCCCCTCTTCCTGC
ACCACGGTCTGGAGCCAGAGGCTGGGGGCACCTTACCCTCTCGCCTGCAACCCATTCTCCTGCTGGACCC
CTCAGTCTCTCATGCCCCACTGTGGACTGTGCCTGGCCTTGGGCCCTTGCCCTTCCACTTTGCCCAGCCC
TTACTGACCACCGAGCGGCTCTCTGGGTCAGGCCTCCATCGACCACTTAACCGGACCCGCTCAGAGCCCC
TGCCCCCCAGCGCCACAGCCTCCCCTCTGCTGGCCCCCCTGCAGCCCCGCCAGGATCGGCTCAAACCTCA
CGTCCAGCTGATCAAGCCAGCCATCTCCCCTCCCCAGAGGCCTGCCAAGCCCAGTGAGAAGCCCCGACTG
CGACAGATACCCTCGGCTGAGGACCTAGAGACAGATGGTGGGGGAGTGGGACCTATGGCGAATGATGGCC
TGGAACATAGGGAGTCAGGCCGTGGGCCTCCTGAGGGCAGAGGCTCCATTTCTCTGCAGCAGCACCAACA
GGTGCCACCCTGGGAGCAGCAGCATCTAGCCGGGCGGCTCTCTCAGGGAAGCCCCGGGGACTCCGTGCTG
ATACCTCTGGCCCAGGTTGGACACCGGCCCCTGTCCAGAACCCAGTCTTCCCCAGCAGCACCTGTCTCCA
TGCTGAGCCCAGAGCCCACCTGTCAGACCCAAGTCCTCAACAGCTCAGAGACACCTGCTACAGGGCTGGT
CTATGACTCGGTGATGCTGAAACACCAATGTTCCTGTGGAGACAACAGCAAGCATCCCGAGCATGCAGGC
CGCATCCAGAGCATCTGGTCCCGGCTGCAGGAACGGGGTCTCCGCAGCCAGTGTGAGTGTCTCCGAGGCC
GAAAGGCTTCCCTAGAGGAGCTGCAGTCAGTCCACTCTGAACGGCACGTGCTCCTCTACGGCACGAACCC
ACTCAGCCGCCTCAAACTGGATAACGGGAAGCTTACAGGGCTCCTGGCACAGCGGACGTTTGTGATGCTA
CCCTGTGGCGGGGTTGGGGTCGATACTGACACCATCTGGAACGAGCTGCATTCCTCCAATGCAGCCCGCT
GGGCTGCGGGCAGCGTCACCGACCTTGCCTTCAAAGTAGCTTCCCGAGAGCTGAAGAACGGCTTTGCTGT
GGTGCGACCCCCGGGACACCATGCAGATCATTCTACAGCCATGGGCTTCTGCTTCTTCAACTCCGTGGCC
ATCGCCTGCCGACAGCTACAGCAACACGGCAAAGCCAGCAAGATCCTCATTGTTGACTGGGATGTTCACC
ATGGCAACGGCACACAGCAGACTTTCTACCAGGACCCCAGTGTGCTCTACATTTCCCTTCATCGTCATGA
CGACGGCAACTTCTTCCCAGGCAGTGGGGCCGTGGATGAGGTGGGAACTGGCAGTGGCGAGGGCTTCAAT
GTCAACGTGGCTTGGGCTGGGGGCTTGGATCCACCCATGGGGGATCCTGAGTACCTGGCTGCTTTCAGGA
TAGTGGTGATGCCCATTGCCCGAGAGTTTGCTCCAGACCTGGTCCTGGTGTCTGCTGGGTTTGATGCTGC
GGAGGGTCACCCAGCCCCACTGGGTGGCTACCATGTTTCTGCCAAATGTTTTGGGTACATGACGCAGCAG
TTGATGAACTTGGCAGGAGGCGCCGTGGTGTTGGCCTTAGAGGGTGGACATGACCTCACGGCCATCTGTG
ATGCCTCGGAGGCCTGTGTAGCTGCTCTTCTGGGCAACAAGGTGGACCCCCTTTCAGAAGAAAGCTGGAA
ACAGAAACCCAACCTCAGTGCCATCCGCTCGCTGGAAGCTGTGGTCAGGGTGCACAGGAAATACTGGGGC
TGCATGCAGCGCTTGGCCTCCTGTCCAGACTCCTGGCTACCCAGAGTGCCGGGAGCTGATGCAGAAGTGG
AAGCCGTGACCGCGCTGGCATCCCTTTCTGTGGGCATCCTGGCTGAAGACAGGCCCTCGGAGCGGCTGGT
GGAAGAGGAAGAACCCATGAACCTCAAGGGCAATTCTGCAGATATCCAGCACAGTGGCGGCCGCTCGAGT
CTAGAGGGCCCGCGGTTCGAAGGTAAGCCTATCCCTAACCCTCTCCTCGGTCTCGATTCTACGCGTACCG
GTCATCATCACCATCACCATTGAGTTTAAACCCGCTGATCAGCCTCGACTGTGCCTTCTAGTTGCCAGCC
ATCTGTTGTTTGCCCCTCCCCCGTGCCTTCCTTGACCCTGGAAGGTGCCACTCCCACTGTCCTTTCCTAA
TAAAATGAGGAAATTGCATCGCATTGTCTGAGTAGGTGTCATTCTATTCTGGGGGGTGGGGTGGGGCAGG
ACAGCAAGGGGGAGGATTGGGAAGACAATAGCAGGCATGCTGGGGATGCGGTGGGCTCTATGGCTTCTGA
GGCGGAAAGAACCAGCTGGGGCTCTAGGGGGTATCCCC
[124 nt withheld, positions 5009-5132]
C
[91 nt withheld, positions 5134-5224]
A
[49 nt withheld, positions 5226-5274]
CCTTTGACGTTGGAGTCCACGTTCTTT
[37 nt withheld, positions 5302-5338]
ACCCTATCTCGGTCTATTCTTTTGATTTATAAGGGATTTTGCCGATTTCGGCCTATTGGTTAAAAAATGA
GCTGATTTAACAAAAATTTAACGCGAATTAATTCTGTGGAATGTGTGTCAGTTAGGGTGTGGAAAGTCCC
CAGGCTCCCCAGCAGGCAGAAGTATGCAAAGCATGCATCTCAATTAGTCAGCAACCAGGTGTGGAAAGTC
CCCAGGCTCCCCAGCAGGCAGAAGTATGCAAAGCATGCATCTCAATTAGTCAGCAACCATAGTCCCGCCC
CTAACTCCGCCCATCCCGCCCCTAACTCCGCCCAGTTCCGCCCATTCTCCGCCCCATGGCTGACTAATTT
TTTTTATTTATGCAGAGGCCGAGGCCGCCTCTGCCTCTGAGCTATTCCAGAAGTAGTGAGGAGGCTTTTT
TGGAGGCCTAGGCTTTTGCAAAAAGCTCCCGGGAGCTTGTATATCCATTTTCGGATCTGATCAGCACGTG
TTGACAATTAATCATCGGCATAGTATATCGGCATAGTATAATACGACAAGGTGAGGAACTAAACCATGGC
CAAGCCTTTGTCTCAAGAAGAATCCACCCTCATTGAAAGAGCAACGGCTACAATCAACAGCATCCCCATC
TCTGAAGACTACAGCGTCGCCAGCGCAGCTCTCTCTAGCGACGGCCGCATCTTCACTGGTGTCAATGTAT
ATCATTTTACTGGGGGACCTTGTGCAGAACTCGTGGTGCTGGGCACTGCTGCTGCTGCGGCAGCTGGCAA
CCTGACTTGTATCGTCGCGATCGGAAATGAGAACAGGGGCATCTTGAGCCCCTGCGGACGGTGCCGACAG
GTGCTTCTCGATCTGCATCCTGGGATCAAAGCCATAGTGAAGGACAGTGATGGACAGCCGACGGCAGTTG
GGATTCGTGAATTGCTGCCCTCTGGTTATGTGTGGGAGGGCTAAGCACTTCGTGGCCGAGGAGCAGGACT
GACACGTGCTACGAGATTTCGATTCCACCGCCGCCTTCTATGAAAGGTTGGGCTTCGGAATCGTTTTCCG
GGACGCCGGCTGGATGATCCTCCAGCGCGGGGATCTCATGCTGGAGTTCTTCGCCCACCCCAACTTGTTT
ATTGCAGCTTATAATGGTTACAAATAAAGCAATAGCATCACAAATTTCACAAATAAAGCATTTTTTTCAC
TGCATTCTAGTTGTGGTTTGTCCAAACTCATCAATGTATCTTATCATGTCTGTATACCGTCGACCTCTAG
CTAGAGCTTGGCGTAATCATGGTCATAGCTGTTTCCTGTGTGAAATTGTTATCCGCTCACAATTCCACAC
AACATACGAGCCGGAAGCATAAAGTGTAAAGCCTGGGGTGCCTAATGAGTGAGCTAACTCACATTAATTG
CGTTGCGCTCACTGCCCGCTTTCCAGTCGGGAAACCTGTCGTGCCAGCTGCATTAATGAATCGGCCAACG
CGCGGGGAGAGGCGGTTTGCGTATTGGGCGCTCTTCCGCTTCCTCGCTCACTGACTCGCTGCGCTCGGTC
GTTCGGCTGCGGCGAGCGGTATCAGCTCACTCAAAGGCGGTAATACGGTTATCCACAGAATCAGGGGATA
ACGCAGGAAAGAACATGTGAGCAAAAGGCCAGGAACCGTAAAAAGGCCGCGTTGCTGGCGTTTTTCCATA
GGCTCCGCCCCCCTGACGAGCATCACAAAAATCGACGCTCAAGTCAGAGGTGGCGAAACCCGACAGGACT
ATAAAGATACCAGGCGTTTCCCCCTGGAAGCTCCCTCGTGCGCTCTCCTGTTCCGACCCTGCCGCTTACC
GGATACCTGTCCGCCTTTCTCCCTTCGGGAAGCGTGGCGCTTTCTCATAGCTCACGCTGTAGGTATCTCA
GTTCGGTGTAGGTCGTTCGCTCCAAGCTGGGCTGTGTGCACGAACCCCCCGTTCAGCCCGACCGCTGCGC
CTTATCCGGTAACTATCGTCTTGAGTCCAACCCGGTAAGACACGACTTATCGCCACTGGCAGCAGCCACT
GGTAACAGGATTAGCAGAGCGAGGTATGTAGGCGGTGCTACAGAGTTCTTGAAGTGGTGGCCTAACTACG
GCTACACTAGAAGAACAGTATTTGGTATCTGCGCTCTGCTGAAGCCAGTTACCTTCGGAAAAAGAGTTGG
TAGCTCTTGATCCGGCAAACAAACCACCGCTGGTAGCGGTGGTTTTTTTGTTTGCAAGCAGCAGATTACG
CGCAGAAAAAAAGGATCTCAAGAAGATCCTTTGATCTTTTCTACGGGGTCTGACGCTCAGTGGAACGAAA
ACTCACGTTAAGGGATTTTGGTCATGAGATTATCAAAAAGGATCTTCACCTAGATCCTTTTAAATTAAAA
ATGAAGTTTTAAATCAATCTAAAGTATATATGAGTAAACTTGGTCTGACAGTTACCAATGCTTAATCAGT
GAGGCACCTATCTCAGCGATCTGTCTATTTCGTTCATCCATAGTTGCCTGACTCCCCGTCGTGTAGATAA
CTACGATACGGGAGGGCTTACCATCTGGCCCCAGTGCTGCAATGATACCGCGAGACCCACGCTCACCGGC
TCCAGATTTATCAGCAATAAACCAGCCAGCCGGAAGGGCCGAGCGCAGAAGTGGTCCTGCAACTTTATCC
GCCTCCATCCAGTCTATTAATTGTTGCCGGGAAGCTAGAGTAAGTAGTTCGCCAGTTAATAGTTTGCGCA
ACGTTGTTGCCATTGCTACAGGCATCGTGGTGTCACGCTCGTCGTTTGGTATGGCTTCATTCAGCTCCGG
TTCCCAACGATCAAGGCGAGTTACATGATCCCCCATGTTGTGCAAAAAAGCGGTTAGCTCCTTCGGTCCT
CCGATCGTTGTCAGAAGTAAGTTGGCCGCAGTGTTATCACTCATGGTTATGGCAGCACTGCATAATTCTC
TTACTGTCATGCCATCCGTAAGATGCTTTTCTGTGACTGGTGAGTACTCAACCAAGTCATTCTGAGAATA
GTGTATGCGGCGACCGAGTTGCTCTTGCCCGGCGTCAATACGGGATAATACCGCGCCACATAGCAGAACT
TTAAAAGTGCTCATCATTGGAAAACGTTCTTCGGGGCGAAAACTCTCAAGGATCTTACCGCTGTTGAGAT
CCAGTTCGATGTAACCCACTCGTGCACCCAACTGATCTTCAGCATCTTTTACTTTCACCAGCGTTTCTGG
GTGAGCAAAAACAGGAAGGCAAAATGCCGCAAAAAAGGGAATAAGGGCGACACGGAAATGTTGAATACTC
ATACTCTTCCTTTTTC
