>Addgene plasmid #73267 | mHDAC7-Spliced (1-938) pEF6-V5 (MJS_014) [Edit] | addgene partial sequence | sequence record 136488 | EF1a-F 5'-TCAAGCCTCAGACAGTGGTTC-3'
GCTTGGTACTAATACGACTCACTATAGGGAGACCCAAGCTGGCTAGGTAAGCTTGGTACCGAGCTCGGAT
CCACTAGTCCAGTGTGGTGGAATTGCCCTTGGGATGCATAGTCCCGGCGCGGGCTGCCCTGCCCTCCAGC
CAGACACACCAGGCTCTCAGCCCCAACCCATGGACCTGCGGGTGGGCCAGCGGCCCACGGTGGAGCCCCC
ACCAGAGCCTGCGCTGCTGACCCTGCAACACCCCCAACGCCTGCACCGCCATCTCTTCCTGGCAGGCTTA
CACCAGCAACAGCGCTCAGCCGAGCCCATGAGGCTCTCCATGGACCCACCAATGCCGGAGCTGCAGGGGG
GACAGCAGGAGCAAGAACTTCGGCAACTTCTCAATAAAGACAAGAGCAAGCGAAGTGCCGTAGCCAGCAG
TGTGGTCAAGCAGAAGCTGGCTGAAGTGATCCTGAAGAAACAGCAGGCAGCCCTTGAGAGAACAGTCCAT
CCCAGCAGCCCCAGTATTCCCTACAGAACTCTTGAGCCCTTGGACACAGAGGGTGCTGCCCGCTCCGTGC
TTAGCAGCTTCCTGCCTCCTGTTCCCAGCCTGCCCACTGAACCCCCGGAACACTTTCCCTTGCGTAAAAC
AGTGTCTGAACCCAACCTGAAGTTGCGCTACAAACCCAAGAAATCCCTGGAGAGACGCAAGAATCCCCTG
CTCAGGAAGGAGAGTGCCCCGCCCAGCCTTCGGAGGAGGCCTGCCGAGACCCTTGGAGATTCCTCCC
