>Addgene plasmid #73267 | mHDAC7-Spliced (1-938) pEF6-V5 (MJS_014) [Edit] | addgene partial sequence | sequence record 137013 | BGH-rev 5'-TAGAAGGCACAGTCGAGG-3'
ACCGGTACGCGTAGAATCGAGACCGAGGAGAGGGTTAGGGATAGGCTTACCTTCGAACCGCGGGCCCTCT
AGACTCGAGCGGCCGCCACTGTGCTGGATATCTGCAGAATTGCCCTTGAGGTTCATGGGTTCTTCCTCTT
CCACCAGCCGCTCCGAGGGCCTGTCTTCAGCCAGGATGCCCACAGAAAGGGATGCCAGCGCGGTCACGGC
TTCCACTTCTGCATCAGCTCCCGGCACTCTGGGTAGCCAGGAGTCTGGACAGGAGGCCAAGCGCTGCATG
CAGCCCCAGTATTTCCTGTGCACCCTGACCACAGCTTCCAGCGAGCGGATGGCACTGAGGTTGGGTTTCT
GTTTCCAGCTTTCTTCTGAAAGGGGGTCCACCTTGTTGCCCAGAAGAGCAGCTACACAGGCCTCCGAGGC
ATCACAGATGGCCGTGAGGTCATGTCCACCCTCTAAGGCCAACACCACGGCGCCTCCTGCCAAGTTCATC
AACTGCTGCGTCATGTACCCAAAACATTTGGCAGAAACATGGTAGCCACCCAGTGGGGCTGGGTGACCCT
CCGCAGCATCAAACCCAGCAGACACCAGGACCAGGTCTGGAGCAAACTCTCGGGCAATGGGCATCACCAC
TATCCTGAAAGCAGCCAGGTACTCAGGATCCCCCATGGGTGGATCCAAGCCCCCAGCCCAAGCCACGTTG
ACATTGAAGCCCTCGCCACTGCCAGTTCCCACCTCATCCACGGCC
